Addgene plasmid #81400: pDONR223_TP53_p.M246R
Purpose: Gateway Donor vector containing TP53 , part of the Target Accelerator Plasmid Collection.
Depositing lab: Jesse Boehm & William Hahn & David Root. Depositing organization: Broad Institute. Publication: Systematic Functional Interrogation of Rare Cancer Variants Identifies Oncogenic Alleles. Kim E, Ilic N, Shrestha Y, Zou L, Kamburov A, Zhu C, Yang X, Lubonja R, Tran N, Nguyen C, Lawrence MS, Piccioni F, Bagul M, Doench JG, Chouinard CR, Wu X, Hogstrom L, Natoli T, Tamayo P, Horn H, Corsello SM, Lage K, Root DE, Subramanian A, Golub TR, Getz G, Boehm JS, Hahn WC. Cancer Discov. 2016 Jul;6(7):714-26. doi: 10.1158/2159-8290.CD-16-0160. Epub 2016 May 4. PubMed 27147599.
Backbone
  Vector backbone: pDONR223
  Backbone manufacturer: Invitrogen
  Backbone size w/o insert (bp): 2790
  Vector type: Gateway Entry vector
Growth in bacteria
  Bacterial resistance: Spectinomycin, 50 μg/mL
  Growth temperature: 37°C
  Growth strain: DH5alpha
  Copy number: High Copy
Gene/Insert
  Gene/Insert name: TP53
  Species: H. sapiens (human)
  Mutation: P72R; M246R; P278A
  GenBank ID: NM_000546.5
  Entrez Gene: TP53 (a.k.a. BCC7, BMFS5, LFS1, P53, TRP53)
  Promoter: None
  Cloning method: Gateway Cloning
  Sequencing primers: 5′ M13pUC-fwd; 3′ M13-Rev
Terms and licenses: Academic/Nonprofit Terms; Industry Terms: Not Available to Industry
Depositor comments: Closed state: stop codon immediately follows insert
How to cite: pDONR223_TP53_p.M246R was a gift from Jesse Boehm & William Hahn & David Root (Addgene plasmid # 81400 ; http://n2t.net/addgene:81400 ; RRID:Addgene_81400)
