[The description below was written by a language model from this plasmid's Addgene catalogue record and pLannotate feature annotations shown in this document.]
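Description:
pDONR223_TP53_p.M246R is a Gateway entry clone built on the Invitrogen pDONR223 backbone, carrying a mutant allele of the human tumour suppressor TP53 and belonging to the Target Accelerator Plasmid Collection. It is a small (about 4 kb) bacterial plasmid maintained at high copy in E. coli through a ColE1/pUC-type origin and selected with spectinomycin via the aadA (SmR) aminoglycoside adenylyltransferase gene. That gene sits downstream of a fragment of the class 1 integron Pc promoter and a remnant of a gentamicin resistance gene. Short lacZα and lacI fragments and rrnB T1/T2 terminators are backbone remnants, the terminators helping to insulate the cloning region from read-through transcription.

The payload is the TP53 open reading frame (referenced to the NM_000546.5 transcript), flanked on both sides by attL recombination sites. The automated annotation labels both as an attL3 variant. These sites allow the ORF to be moved by an LR Clonase reaction into any compatible Gateway destination vector. The catalogue lists three amino-acid changes: M246R, the variant for which the clone is named, plus P72R and P278A. The insert is in the "closed" configuration, meaning a stop codon directly follows the coding sequence, so it suits native or N-terminally tagged expression but not C-terminal fusions. The entry vector has no promoter driving the insert. A T7 promoter lies outside the downstream att site and points back towards the insert on the opposite strand, so it is not an expression element for the ORF. The clone therefore serves as a sequence-verified shuttle source rather than an expression construct. It supports transfer of this TP53 allele into expression vectors for functional studies of rare cancer-associated variants.
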