Features (pLannotate 1.2.2; 12 found; start..end, strand, type, name):
     38..74      -  CDS            lacZα (fragment): LacZα fragment of β-galactosidase; lacZ fragment
     91..186     +  protein_bind   attL3: mutant version of attL; recombination site for the Gateway® LR reaction LR Clonase™
    192..1373    +  CDS            p53: human tumor suppressor protein that is often mutated in cancers; Homo sapiens TP53; responds to cellular stresses to regulate the expression of target genes
   1378..1473    -  protein_bind   attL3: mutant version of attL; recombination site for the Gateway® LR reaction LR Clonase™
   1492..1510    -  promoter       T7 promoter: promoter for bacteriophage T7 RNA polymerase
   1700..1723    +  promoter       Pc promoter (fragment): intI1 (promoter lies within the coding sequence); class 1 integron promoter
   1899..1955    +  CDS            GmR (fragment): gentamycin acetyltransferase; aacC1; confers resistance to gentamycin
   1962..2753    +  CDS            SmR: aminoglycoside adenylyltransferase (Murphy, 1985); aadA; confers resistance to spectinomycin and streptomycin
   2846..3434    +  rep_origin     ori: high-copy-number ColE1/pMB1/pBR322/pUC origin of replication
   3617..3709    +  CDS            lacI (fragment): lac repressor; lacI; The lac repressor binds to the lac operator to inhibit transcription in E. coli. This inhibition can be relieved by adding lactose or isopropyl-β-D-thiogalactopyranoside (IPTG).
   3764..3791    -  terminator     rrnB T2 terminator: transcription terminator T2 from the E. coli rrnB gene
   3923..3966    +  terminator     rrnB T1 terminator: Escherichia coli rrnB; transcription terminator T1 from the E. coli rrnB gene
>Addgene plasmid #81400 | pDONR223_TP53_p.M246R | addgene full sequence | sequence record 167896 | Addgene NGS Result
GGCAGTTCCCTACTCTCGCGTTAACGCTAGCATGGATGTTTTCCCAGTCACGACGTTGTAAAACGACGGC
CAGTCTTAAGCTCGGGCCCCAAATAATGATTTTATTTTGACTGATAGTGACCTGTTCGTTGCAACAAATT
GATGAGCAATGCTTTTTTATAATGCCAACTTTGTACAAAAAAGTTGGCACCATGGAGGAGCCGCAGTCAG
ATCCTAGCGTCGAGCCCCCTCTGAGTCAGGAAACATTTTCAGACCTATGGAAACTACTTCCTGAAAACAA
CGTTCTGTCCCCCTTGCCGTCCCAAGCAATGGATGATTTGATGCTGTCCCCGGACGATATTGAACAATGG
TTCACTGAAGACCCAGGTCCAGATGAAGCTCCCAGAATGCCAGAGGCTGCTCCCCGCGTGGCCCCTGCAC
CAGCAGCTCCTACACCGGCGGCCCCTGCACCAGCCCCCTCCTGGCCCCTGTCATCTTCTGTCCCTTCCCA
GAAAACCTACCAGGGCAGCTACGGTTTCCGTCTGGGCTTCTTGCATTCTGGGACAGCCAAGTCTGTGACT
TGCACGTACTCCCCTGCCCTCAACAAGATGTTTTGCCAACTGGCCAAGACCTGCCCTGTGCAGCTGTGGG
TTGATTCCACACCCCCGCCCGGCACCCGCGTCCGCGCCATGGCCATCTACAAGCAGTCACAGCACATGAC
GGAGGTTGTGAGGCGCTGCCCCCACCATGAGCGCTGCTCAGATAGCGATGGTCTGGCCCCTCCTCAGCAT
CTTATCCGAGTGGAAGGAAATTTGCGTGTGGAGTATTTGGATGACAGAAACACTTTTCGACATAGTGTGG
TGGTGCCCTATGAGCCGCCTGAGGTTGGCTCTGACTGTACCACCATCCACTACAACTACATGTGTAACAG
TTCCTGCATGGGCGGCAGGAACCGGAGGCCCATCCTCACCATCATCACACTGGAAGACTCCAGTGGTAAT
CTACTGGGACGGAACAGCTTTGAGGTGCGTGTTTGTGCCTGTGCTGGGAGAGACCGGCGCACAGAGGAAG
AGAATCTCCGCAAGAAAGGGGAGCCTCACCACGAGCTGCCCCCAGGGAGCACTAAGCGAGCACTGCCCAA
CAACACCAGCTCCTCTCCCCAGCCAAAGAAGAAACCACTGGATGGAGAATATTTCACCCTTCAGATCCGT
GGGCGTGAGCGCTTCGAGATGTTCCGAGAGCTGAATGAGGCCTTGGAACTCAAGGATGCCCAGGCTGGGA
AGGAGCCAGGGGGGAGCAGGGCTCACTCCAGCCACCTGAAGTCCAAAAAGGGTCAGTCTACCTCCCGCCA
TAAAAAACTCATGTTCAAGACAGAAGGGCCTGACTCAGACTGATTGCCAACTTTCTTGTACAAAGTTGGC
ATTATAAGAAAGCATTGCTTATCAATTTGTTGCAACGAACAGGTCACTATCAGTCAAAATAAAATCATTA
TTTGCCATCCAGCTGATATCCCCTATAGTGAGTCGTATTACATGGTCATAGCTGTTTCCTGGCAGCTCTG
GCCCGTGTCTCAAAATCTCTGATGTTACATTGCACAAGATAAAAATATATCATCATGCCTCCTCTAGACC
AGCCAGGACAGAAATGCCTCGACTTCGCTGCTACCCAAGGTTGCCGGGTGACGCACACCGTGGAAACGGA
TGAAGGCACGAACCCAGTGGACATAAGCCTGTTCGGTTCGTAAGCTGTAATGCAAGTAGCGTATGCGCTC
ACGCAACTGGTCCAGAACCTTGACCGAACGCAGCGGTGGTAACGGCGCAGTGGCGGTTTTCATGGCTTGT
TATGACTGTTTTTTTGGGGTACAGTCTATGCCTCGGGCATCCAAGCAGCAAGCGCGTTACGCCGTGGGTC
GATGTTTGATGTTATGGAGCAGCAACGATGTTACGCAGCAGGGCAGTCGCCCTAAAACAAAGTTAAACAT
TATGAGGGAAGCGGTGATCGCCGAAGTATCGACTCAACTATCAGAGGTAGTTGGCGTCATCGAGCGCCAT
CTCGAACCGACGTTGCTGGCCGTACATTTGTACGGCTCCGCAGTGGATGGCGGCCTGAAGCCACACAGTG
ATATTGATTTGCTGGTTACGGTGACCGTAAGGCTTGATGAAACAACGCGGCGAGCTTTGATCAACGACCT
TTTGGAAACTTCGGCTTCCCCTGGAGAGAGCGAGATTCTCCGCGCTGTAGAAGTCACCATTGTTGTGCAC
GACGACATCATTCCGTGGCGTTATCCAGCTAAGCGCGAACTGCAATTTGGAGAATGGCAGCGCAATGACA
TTCTTGCAGGTATCTTCGAGCCAGCCACGATCGACATTGATCTGGCTATCTTGCTGACAAAAGCAAGAGA
ACATAGCGTTGCCTTGGTAGGTCCAGCGGCGGAGGAACTCTTTGATCCGGTTCCTGAACAGGATCTATTT
GAGGCGCTAAATGAAACCTTAACGCTATGGAACTCGCCGCCCGACTGGGCTGGCGATGAGCGAAATGTAG
TGCTTACGTTGTCCCGCATTTGGTACAGCGCAGTAACCGGCAAAATCGCGCCGAAGGATGTCGCTGCCGA
CTGGGCAATGGAGCGCCTGCCGGCCCAGTATCAGCCCGTCATACTTGAAGCTAGACAGGCTTATCTTGGA
CAAGAAGAAGATCGCTTGGCCTCGCGCGCAGATCAGTTGGAAGAATTTGTCCACTACGTGAAAGGCGAGA
TCACCAAGGTAGTCGGCAAATAACCCTCGAGCCACCCATGACCAAAATCCCTTAACGTGAGTTACGCGTC
GTTCCACTGAGCGTCAGACCCCGTAGAAAAGATCAAAGGATCTTCTTGAGATCCTTTTTTTCTGCGCGTA
ATCTGCTGCTTGCAAACAAAAAAACCACCGCTACCAGCGGTGGTTTGTTTGCCGGATCAAGAGCTACCAA
CTCTTTTTCCGAAGGTAACTGGCTTCAGCAGAGCGCAGATACCAAATACTGTTCTTCTAGTGTAGCCGTA
GTTAGGCCACCACTTCAAGAACTCTGTAGCACCGCCTACATACCTCGCTCTGCTAATCCTGTTACCAGTG
GCTGCTGCCAGTGGCGATAAGTCGTGTCTTACCGGGTTGGACTCAAGACGATAGTTACCGGATAAGGCGC
AGCGGTCGGGCTGAACGGGGGGTTCGTGCACACAGCCCAGCTTGGAGCGAACGACCTACACCGAACTGAG
ATACCTACAGCGTGAGCTATGAGAAAGCGCCACGCTTCCCGAAGGGAGAAAGGCGGACAGGTATCCGGTA
AGCGGCAGGGTCGGAACAGGAGAGCGCACGAGGGAGCTTCCAGGGGGAAACGCCTGGTATCTTTATAGTC
CTGTCGGGTTTCGCCACCTCTGACTTGAGCGTCGATTTTTGTGATGCTCGTCAGGGGGGCGGAGCCTATG
GAAAAACGCCAGCAACGCGGCCTTTTTACGGTTCCTGGCCTTTTGCTGGCCTTTTGCTCACATGTTCTTT
CCTGCGTTATCCCCTGATTCTGTGGATAACCGTATTACCGCCTTTGAGTGAGCTGATACCGCTCGCCGCA
GCCGAACGACCGAGCGCAGCGAGTCAGTGAGCGAGGAAGCGGAAGAGCGCCCAATACGCAAACCGCCTCT
CCCCGCGCGTTGGCCGATTCATTAATGCAGCTGGCACGACAGGTTTCCCGACTGGAAAGCGGGCAGTGAG
CGCAACGCAATTAATACGCGTACCGCTAGCCAGGAAGAGTTTGTAGAAACGCAAAAAGGCCATCCGTCAG
GATGGCCTTCTGCTTAGTTTGATGCCTGGCAGTTTATGGCGGGCGTCCTGCCCGCCACCCTCCGGGCCGT
TGCTTCACAACGTTCAAATCCGCTCCCGGCGGATTTGTCCTACTCAGGAGAGCGTTCACCGACAAACAAC
AGATAAAACGAAAGGCCCAGTCTTCCGACTGAGCCTTTCGTTTTATTTGATGCCT
