LOCUS       Exported 1179 bp ds-DNA linear SYN 01-JUN-2021
DEFINITION  Gateway Donor vector containing TP53 , part of the Target
            Accelerator Plasmid Collection..
ACCESSION   .
VERSION     .
KEYWORDS    pDONR223_TP53_p.M246R
SOURCE      synthetic DNA construct
  ORGANISM  synthetic DNA construct
REFERENCE   1 (bases 1 to 1179)
  AUTHORS   Kim E, Ilic N, Shrestha Y, Zou L, Kamburov A, Zhu C, Yang X, Lubonja
            R, Tran N, Nguyen C, Lawrence MS, Piccioni F, Bagul M, Doench JG,
            Chouinard CR, Wu X, Hogstrom L, Natoli T, Tamayo P, Horn H, Corsello
            SM, Lage K, Root DE, Subramanian A, Golub TR, Getz G, Boehm JS, Hahn
            WC
  TITLE     Systematic Functional Interrogation of Rare Cancer Variants
            Identifies Oncogenic Alleles.
  JOURNAL   Cancer Discov. 2016 Jul;6(7):714-26. doi:
            10.1158/2159-8290.CD-16-0160. Epub 2016 May 4.
  PUBMED    27147599
REFERENCE   2 (bases 1 to 1179)
  AUTHORS   .
  TITLE     Direct Submission
  JOURNAL   Exported Jun 1, 2021 from SnapGene Server 1.1.58
            http://www.snapgene.com
FEATURES             Location/Qualifiers
     source          1..1179
                     /organism="synthetic DNA construct"
                     /mol_type="other DNA"
     CDS             1..1179
                     /codon_start=1
                     /gene="Homo sapiens TP53"
                     /product="human tumor suppressor protein that is often
                     mutated in cancers"
                     /label=p53
                     /note="responds to cellular stresses to regulate the
                     expression of target genes"
                     /translation="MEEPQSDPSVEPPLSQETFSDLWKLLPENNVLSPLPSQAMDDLML
                     SPDDIEQWFTEDPGPDEAPRMPEAAPRVAPAPAAPTPAAPAPAPSWPLSSSVPSQKTYQ
                     GSYGFRLGFLHSGTAKSVTCTYSPALNKMFCQLAKTCPVQLWVDSTPPPGTRVRAMAIY
                     KQSQHMTEVVRRCPHHERCSDSDGLAPPQHLIRVEGNLRVEYLDDRNTFRHSVVVPYEP
                     PEVGSDCTTIHYNYMCNSSCMGGRNRRPILTIITLEDSSGNLLGRNSFEVRVCACAGRD
                     RRTEEENLRKKGEPHHELPPGSTKRALPNNTSSSPQPKKKPLDGEYFTLQIRGRERFEM
                     FRELNEALELKDAQAGKEPGGSRAHSSHLKSKKGQSTSRHKKLMFKTEGPDSD"
ORIGIN
        1 atggaggagc cgcagtcaga tcctagcgtc gagccccctc tgagtcagga aacattttca
       61 gacctatgga aactacttcc tgaaaacaac gttctgtccc ccttgccgtc ccaagcaatg
      121 gatgatttga tgctgtcccc ggacgatatt gaacaatggt tcactgaaga cccaggtcca
      181 gatgaagctc ccagaatgcc agaggctgct ccccgcgtgg cccctgcacc agcagctcct
      241 acaccggcgg cccctgcacc agccccctcc tggcccctgt catcttctgt cccttcccag
      301 aaaacctacc agggcagcta cggtttccgt ctgggcttct tgcattctgg gacagccaag
      361 tctgtgactt gcacgtactc ccctgccctc aacaagatgt tttgccaact ggccaagacc
      421 tgccctgtgc agctgtgggt tgattccaca cccccgcccg gcacccgcgt ccgcgccatg
      481 gccatctaca agcagtcaca gcacatgacg gaggttgtga ggcgctgccc ccaccatgag
      541 cgctgctcag atagcgatgg tctggcccct cctcagcatc ttatccgagt ggaaggaaat
      601 ttgcgtgtgg agtatttgga tgacagaaac acttttcgac atagtgtggt ggtgccctat
      661 gagccgcctg aggttggctc tgactgtacc accatccact acaactacat gtgtaacagt
      721 tcctgcatgg gcggcaggaa ccggaggccc atcctcacca tcatcacact ggaagactcc
      781 agtggtaatc tactgggacg gaacagcttt gaggtgcgtg tttgtgcctg tgctgggaga
      841 gaccggcgca cagaggaaga gaatctccgc aagaaagggg agcctcacca cgagctgccc
      901 ccagggagca ctaagcgagc actgcccaac aacaccagct cctctcccca gccaaagaag
      961 aaaccactgg atggagaata tttcaccctt cagatccgtg ggcgtgagcg cttcgagatg
     1021 ttccgagagc tgaatgaggc cttggaactc aaggatgccc aggctgggaa ggagccaggg
     1081 gggagcaggg ctcactccag ccacctgaag tccaaaaagg gtcagtctac ctcccgccat
     1141 aaaaaactca tgttcaagac agaagggcct gactcagac
//
